Features (pLannotate 1.2.2; 23 found; start..end, strand, type, name):
     28..80      -  misc_feature   bom (fragment): basis of mobility region from pBR322
    235..614     +  enhancer       CMV enhancer: human cytomegalovirus immediate early enhancer
    615..818     +  promoter       CMV promoter: human cytomegalovirus (CMV) immediate early promoter
    814..847     +  LTR            5' LTR (truncated) (fragment): truncated 5' long terminal repeat (LTR) from HIV-1
    863..881     +  promoter       T7 promoter: promoter for bacteriophage T7 RNA polymerase
    904..1290    +  CDS            MS2: bacteriophage MS2 coat protein binds to a specific stem-loop structure in the viral RNA (Peabody, 1993)
   1333..1359    +  CDS            3xHA (fragment): three tandem HA epitope tags
   1399..2814    +  CDS            DDX6 (sequence partly withheld): DDX6_HUMAN - Also known as HLR2, RCK. Experimental evidence at protein level: Swiss-Prot protein existence level 1. Essential for the formation of P-bodies, cytosolic membrane- less ribonucleoprotein granules involved in RNA metabolism through the coordinated storage of mRNAs encoding regulatory functions (PubMed:25995375, PubMed:27342281, PubMed:31422817). Plays a role in P- bodies to coordinate the storage of translationally inactive mRNAs in the cytoplasm and prevent their degradation (PubMed:27342281). In the process of mRNA degradation, plays a role in mRNA decapping (PubMed:16364915). Bl
   2840..2858    -  promoter       SP6 promoter: promoter for bacteriophage SP6 RNA polymerase
   2884..3108    +  polyA_signal   bGH poly(A) signal: bovine growth hormone polyadenylation signal
   3112..3133    +  promoter       SV40 promoter (fragment): SV40 enhancer and early promoter
   3154..3582    +  rep_origin     f1 ori (sequence partly withheld): f1 bacteriophage origin of replication; arrow indicates direction of (+) strand synthesis
   3596..3925    +  promoter       SV40 promoter: SV40 enhancer and early promoter
   3992..4783    +  CDS            neo: KKA2_KLEPN - Also known as kan, nptII. Experimental evidence at protein level: Swiss-Prot protein existence level 1. Resistance to kanamycin, neomycin, paromomycin, ribostamycin, butirosin and gentamicin B. From Klebsiella pneumoniae.
   4807..4965    +  CDS            ble (fragment): BLE_KLEPN - Experimental evidence at protein level: Swiss-Prot protein existence level 1. Binding protein with a strong affinity to the bleomycin family of antibiotics. Binds to CL990; an antimitotic-antibiotic compound. From Klebsiella pneumoniae.
   4960..5081    +  polyA_signal   SV40 poly(A) signal: SV40 polyadenylation signal
   5154..5170    -  protein_bind   lac operator: The lac repressor binds to the lac operator to inhibit transcription in E. coli. This inhibition can be relieved by adding lactose or isopropyl-β-D-thiogalactopyranoside (IPTG). lac repressor encoded by lacI
   5178..5208    -  promoter       lac promoter: promoter for the E. coli lac operon
   5223..5244    -  protein_bind   CAP binding site: CAP binding activates transcription in the presence of cAMP. E. coli catabolite activator protein
   5257..5349    -  CDS            lacI (fragment): lac repressor; lacI; The lac repressor binds to the lac operator to inhibit transcription in E. coli. This inhibition can be relieved by adding lactose or isopropyl-β-D-thiogalactopyranoside (IPTG).
   5532..6117    -  rep_origin     ori: high-copy-number ColE1/pMB1/pBR322/pUC origin of replication
   6288..7148    -  CDS            AmpR: β-lactamase; bla; confers resistance to ampicillin, carbenicillin, and related antibiotics
   7149..7253    -  promoter       AmpR promoter: bla
>Addgene plasmid | pcDNA3.1-MS2-HA-HsRck_AC | analyzer sequence | sequence record 290865
GACGGATCGGGAGATCTCCCGATCCCCTATGGTGCACTCTCAGTACAATCTGCTCTGATGCCGCATAGTT
AAGCCAGTATCTGCTCCCTGCTTGTGTGTTGGAGGTCGCTGAGTAGTGCGCGAGCAAAATTTAAGCTACA
ACAAGGCAAGGCTTGACCGACAATTGCATGAAGAATCTGCTTAGGGTTAGGCGTTTTGCGCTGCTTCGCG
ATGTACGGGCCAGATATACGCGTTGACATTGATTATTGACTAGTTATTAATAGTAATCAATTACGGGGTC
ATTAGTTCATAGCCCATATATGGAGTTCCGCGTTACATAACTTACGGTAAATGGCCCGCCTGGCTGACCG
CCCAACGACCCCCGCCCATTGACGTCAATAATGACGTATGTTCCCATAGTAACGCCAATAGGGACTTTCC
ATTGACGTCAATGGGTGGAGTATTTACGGTAAACTGCCCACTTGGCAGTACATCAAGTGTATCATATGCC
AAGTACGCCCCCTATTGACGTCAATGACGGTAAATGGCCCGCCTGGCATTATGCCCAGTACATGACCTTA
TGGGACTTTCCTACTTGGCAGTACATCTACGTATTAGTCATCGCTATTACCATGGTGATGCGGTTTTGGC
AGTACATCAATGGGCGTGGATAGCGGTTTGACTCACGGGGATTTCCAAGTCTCCACCCCATTGACGTCAA
TGGGAGTTTGTTTTGGCACCAAAATCAACGGGACTTTCCAAAATGTCGTAACAACTCCGCCCCATTGACG
CAAATGGGCGGTAGGCGTGTACGGTGGGAGGTCTATATAAGCAGAGCTCTCTGGCTAACTAGAGAACCCA
CTGCTTACTGGCTTATCGAAATTAATACGACTCACTATAGGGAGACCCAAGCTTGCCACCATGGCTTCTA
ACTTTACTCAGTTCGTTCTCGTCGACAATGGCGGAACTGGCGACGTGACTGTCGCCCCAAGCAACTTCGC
TAACGGGGTCGCTGAATGGATCAGCTCTAACTCGCGATCACAGGCTTACAAAGTAACCTGTAGCGTTCGT
CAGAGCTCTGCGCAGAATCGCAAATACACCATCAAAGTCGAGGTGCCTAAAGTGGCAACCCAGACTGTTG
GTGGTGAAGAGCTTCCTGTAGCCGGATGGAGATCTTACTTAAATATGGAACTAACCATTCCAATTTTCGC
CACGAATTCCGACTGCGAGCTTATTGTTAAGGCAATGCAAGGTCTCCTAAAAGATGGAAACCCGATTCCC
TCGGCCATCGCGGCCAACTCCGGCATCTACGGAGGTGGAGGTGGATCTGGTGGATCTCCTCCACATATGG
CTTACCCATACGATGTTCCAGATTACGCTCCTCCAAAGCTTGGATCCGAATTCCCGGGTCGACTCGAGAT
GGGTCTGTCCAGTCAAAATGGTCAGCTGAGAGGCCCTGTGAAACCCACTGGTGGCCCTGGAGGAGGGGGC
ACACAGACACAGCAACAGATGAACCAGCTGAAAAACACCAACACAATCAATAATGGCACTCAGCAGCAAG
CACAGAGTATGACCACCACTATTAAACCTGGTGATGACTGGAAAAAGACTTTAAAACTCCCTCCAAAGGA
TCTAAGAATCAAAACTTCGGATGTGACCTCCACAAAAGGAAATGAGTTTGAAGATTACTGTTTGAAACGG
GAGTTACTGATGGGAATTTTTGAAATGGGCTGGGAAAAGCCATCTCCTATTCAGGAGGAGAGCATTCCCA
TTGCTTTATCTGGTAGGGATATCTTAGCTAGAGCAAAAAATGGAACAGGCAAGAGCGGTGCCTACCTCAT
TCCCTTACTTGAACGGCTAGACCTGAAGAAGGACAATATACAAGCAATGGTGATTGTTCCCACTAGAGAA
CTTGCTCTACAGGTCAGTCAAATTTGCATCCAGGTCAGCAAACACATGGGAGGGGCCAAAGTGATGGCAA
CCACAGGAGGAACCAATTTACGAGATGACATAATGAGGCTTGATGATACAGTGCACGTGGTGATTGCTAC
CCCTGGGAGAATCCTGGATCTTATTAAGAAAGGAGTAGCAAAGGTTGATCATGTCCAGATGATAGTATTG
GATGAGGCAGATAAGTTGCTGTCACAGGATTTTGTGCAGATAATGGAGGATATTATTCTCACGCTACCTA
AAAACAGGCAGATTTTACTATATTCCGCTACTTTCCCTCTTAGTGTACAGAAGTTCATGAATTCCCATTT
GCAGAAACCCTATGAGATTAACCTGATGGAG
[501 nt withheld, positions 2272-2772]
GTGGCAGAATACCACAGCGAGCCTGTAGAAGATGAGAAACCTTAAGCGGCCGCCTAGAGGGCCCTATTCT
ATAGTGTCACCTAAATGCTAGAGCTCGCTGATCAGCCTCGACTGTGCCTTCTAGTTGCCAGCCATCTGTT
GTTTGCCCCTCCCCCGTGCCTTCCTTGACCCTGGAAGGTGCCACTCCCACTGTCCTTTCCTAATAAAATG
AGGAAATTGCATCGCATTGTCTGAGTAGGTGTCATTCTATTCTGGGGGGTGGGGTGGGGCAGGACAGCAA
GGGGGAGGATTGGGAAGACAATAGCAGGCATGCTGGGGATGCGGTGGGCTCTATGGCTTCTGAGGCGGAA
AGAACCAGCTGGGGCTCTAGGGGGTATCCCC
[124 nt withheld, positions 3154-3277]
C
[91 nt withheld, positions 3279-3369]
A
[49 nt withheld, positions 3371-3419]
CCTTTGACGTTGGAGTCCACGTTCTTT
[37 nt withheld, positions 3447-3483]
ACCCTATCTCGGTCTATTCTTTTGATTTATAAGGGATTTTGCCGATTTCGGCCTATTGGTTAAAAAATGA
GCTGATTTAACAAAAATTTAACGCGAATTAATTCTGTGGAATGTGTGTCAGTTAGGGTGTGGAAAGTCCC
CAGGCTCCCCAGCAGGCAGAAGTATGCAAAGCATGCATCTCAATTAGTCAGCAACCAGGTGTGGAAAGTC
CCCAGGCTCCCCAGCAGGCAGAAGTATGCAAAGCATGCATCTCAATTAGTCAGCAACCATAGTCCCGCCC
CTAACTCCGCCCATCCCGCCCCTAACTCCGCCCAGTTCCGCCCATTCTCCGCCCCATGGCTGACTAATTT
TTTTTATTTATGCAGAGGCCGAGGCCGCCTCTGCCTCTGAGCTATTCCAGAAGTAGTGAGGAGGCTTTTT
TGGAGGCCTAGGCTTTTGCAAAAAGCTCCCGGGAGCTTGTATATCCATTTTCGGATCTGATCAAGAGACA
GGATGAGGATCGTTTCGCATGATTGAACAAGATGGATTGCACGCAGGTTCTCCGGCCGCTTGGGTGGAGA
GGCTATTCGGCTATGACTGGGCACAACAGACAATCGGCTGCTCTGATGCCGCCGTGTTCCGGCTGTCAGC
GCAGGGGCGCCCGGTTCTTTTTGTCAAGACCGACCTGTCCGGTGCCCTGAATGAACTGCAGGACGAGGCA
GCGCGGCTATCGTGGCTGGCCACGACGGGCGTTCCTTGCGCAGCTGTGCTCGACGTTGTCACTGAAGCGG
GAAGGGACTGGCTGCTATTGGGCGAAGTGCCGGGGCAGGATCTCCTGTCATCTCACCTTGCTCCTGCCGA
GAAAGTATCCATCATGGCTGATGCAATGCGGCGGCTGCATACGCTTGATCCGGCTACCTGCCCATTCGAC
CACCAAGCGAAACATCGCATCGAGCGAGCACGTACTCGGATGGAAGCCGGTCTTGTCGATCAGGATGATC
TGGACGAAGAGCATCAGGGGCTCGCGCCAGCCGAACTGTTCGCCAGGCTCAAGGCGCGCATGCCCGACGG
CGAGGATCTCGTCGTGACCCATGGCGATGCCTGCTTGCCGAATATCATGGTGGAAAATGGCCGCTTTTCT
GGATTCATCGACTGTGGCCGGCTGGGTGTGGCGGACCGCTATCAGGACATAGCGTTGGCTACCCGTGATA
TTGCTGAAGAGCTTGGCGGCGAATGGGCTGACCGCTTCCTCGTGCTTTACGGTATCGCCGCTCCCGATTC
GCAGCGCATCGCCTTCTATCGCCTTCTTGACGAGTTCTTCTGAGCGGGACTCTGGGGTTCGAAATGACCG
ACCAAGCGACGCCCAACCTGCCATCACGAGATTTCGATTCCACCGCCGCCTTCTATGAAAGGTTGGGCTT
CGGAATCGTTTTCCGGGACGCCGGCTGGATGATCCTCCAGCGCGGGGATCTCATGCTGGAGTTCTTCGCC
CACCCCAACTTGTTTATTGCAGCTTATAATGGTTACAAATAAAGCAATAGCATCACAAATTTCACAAATA
AAGCATTTTTTTCACTGCATTCTAGTTGTGGTTTGTCCAAACTCATCAATGTATCTTATCATGTCTGTAT
ACCGTCGACCTCTAGCTAGAGCTTGGCGTAATCATGGTCATAGCTGTTTCCTGTGTGAAATTGTTATCCG
CTCACAATTCCACACAACATACGAGCCGGAAGCATAAAGTGTAAAGCCTGGGGTGCCTAATGAGTGAGCT
AACTCACATTAATTGCGTTGCGCTCACTGCCCGCTTTCCAGTCGGGAAACCTGTCGTGCCAGCTGCATTA
ATGAATCGGCCAACGCGCGGGGAGAGGCGGTTTGCGTATTGGGCGCTCTTCCGCTTCCTCGCTCACTGAC
TCGCTGCGCTCGGTCGTTCGGCTGCGGCGAGCGGTATCAGCTCACTCAAAGGCGGTAATACGGTTATCCA
CAGAATCAGGGGATAACGCAGGAAAGAACATGTGAGCAAAAGGCCAGCAAAAGGCCAGGAACCGTAAAAA
GGCCGCGTTGCTGGCGTTTTTCCATAGGCTCCGCCCCCCTGACGAGCATCACAAAAATCGACGCTCAAGT
CAGAGGTGGCGAAACCCGACAGGACTATAAAGATACCAGGCGTTTCCCCCTGGAAGCTCCCTCGTGCGCT
CTCCTGTTCCGACCCTGCCGCTTACCGGATACCTGTCCGCCTTTCTCCCTTCGGGAAGCGTGGCGCTTTC
TCATAGCTCACGCTGTAGGTATCTCAGTTCGGTGTAGGTCGTTCGCTCCAAGCTGGGCTGTGTGCACGAA
CCCCCCGTTCAGCCCGACCGCTGCGCCTTATCCGGTAACTATCGTCTTGAGTCCAACCCGGTAAGACACG
ACTTATCGCCACTGGCAGCAGCCACTGGTAACAGGATTAGCAGAGCGAGGTATGTAGGCGGTGCTACAGA
GTTCTTGAAGTGGTGGCCTAACTACGGCTACACTAGAAGAACAGTATTTGGTATCTGCGCTCTGCTGAAG
CCAGTTACCTTCGGAAAAAGAGTTGGTAGCTCTTGATCCGGCAAACAAACCACCGCTGGTAGCGGTTTTT
TTGTTTGCAAGCAGCAGATTACGCGCAGAAAAAAAGGATCTCAAGAAGATCCTTTGATCTTTTCTACGGG
GTCTGACGCTCAGTGGAACGAAAACTCACGTTAAGGGATTTTGGTCATGAGATTATCAAAAAGGATCTTC
ACCTAGATCCTTTTAAATTAAAAATGAAGTTTTAAATCAATCTAAAGTATATATGAGTAAACTTGGTCTG
ACAGTTACCAATGCTTAATCAGTGAGGCACCTATCTCAGCGATCTGTCTATTTCGTTCATCCATAGTTGC
CTGACTCCCCGTCGTGTAGATAACTACGATACGGGAGGGCTTACCATCTGGCCCCAGTGCTGCAATGATA
CCGCGAGACCCACGCTCACCGGCTCCAGATTTATCAGCAATAAACCAGCCAGCCGGAAGGGCCGAGCGCA
GAAGTGGTCCTGCAACTTTATCCGCCTCCATCCAGTCTATTAATTGTTGCCGGGAAGCTAGAGTAAGTAG
TTCGCCAGTTAATAGTTTGCGCAACGTTGTTGCCATTGCTACAGGCATCGTGGTGTCACGCTCGTCGTTT
GGTATGGCTTCATTCAGCTCCGGTTCCCAACGATCAAGGCGAGTTACATGATCCCCCATGTTGTGCAAAA
AAGCGGTTAGCTCCTTCGGTCCTCCGATCGTTGTCAGAAGTAAGTTGGCCGCAGTGTTATCACTCATGGT
TATGGCAGCACTGCATAATTCTCTTACTGTCATGCCATCCGTAAGATGCTTTTCTGTGACTGGTGAGTAC
TCAACCAAGTCATTCTGAGAATAGTGTATGCGGCGACCGAGTTGCTCTTGCCCGGCGTCAATACGGGATA
ATACCGCGCCACATAGCAGAACTTTAAAAGTGCTCATCATTGGAAAACGTTCTTCGGGGCGAAAACTCTC
AAGGATCTTACCGCTGTTGAGATCCAGTTCGATGTAACCCACTCGTGCACCCAACTGATCTTCAGCATCT
TTTACTTTCACCAGCGTTTCTGGGTGAGCAAAAACAGGAAGGCAAAATGCCGCAAAAAAGGGAATAAGGG
CGACACGGAAATGTTGAATACTCATACTCTTCCTTTTTCAATATTATTGAAGCATTTATCAGGGTTATTG
TCTCATGAGCGGATACATATTTGAATGTATTTAGAAAAATAAACAAATAGGGGTTCCGCGCACATTTCCC
CGAAAAGTGCCACCTGACGTC
